Addgene plasmid #122200: pLenti spCas9 T2A TagRFP-T P2A puro
Purpose: The plasmid codes for a Flag-spCas9 protein, a TagRFP-T fluorescent protein and a puromycin resistance. The plasmid has two BsmBI acceptor sites to insert gRNA expressing sequences.
Depositing lab: Raphael Gaudin. Depositing organization: CNRS, Delegation Occitanie Est.
Backbone
  Vector backbone: pLenti
  Vector type: Mammalian Expression, Lentiviral
Growth in bacteria
  Bacterial resistance: Ampicillin, 100 μg/mL
  Growth temperature: 37°C
  Growth strain: NEB Stable
  Copy number: Unknown
Gene/Insert 1
  Gene/Insert name: spCas9 (alt name: human-codon-optimized spCas9)
  Insert size (bp): 4101
  Cloning method: Restriction Enzyme; 5′ cloning site AgeI (unknown if destroyed); 3′ cloning site EcoRI (unknown if destroyed)
  Sequencing primers: 5′ GACAAGAAGTACAGCATCGGCCT; 3′ GTCGCCTCCCAGCTGAGACA
Gene/Insert 2
  Gene/Insert name: TagRFP-T
  Insert size (bp): 732
  GenBank ID: EU582019.1
  Tag / fusion protein: T2A (C terminal on insert)
  Cloning method: Restriction Enzyme; 5′ cloning site EcoRI (unknown if destroyed); 3′ cloning site XbaI (unknown if destroyed)
  Sequencing primers: 5′ cagaggaagtctgctaacatgcg; 3′ caggattctcttcgacatctccg
Resource information
  A portion of this plasmid was derived from a plasmid made by: Feng Zhang
Terms and licenses: Academic/Nonprofit Terms; Industry Terms: Not Available to Industry
How to cite: pLenti spCas9 T2A TagRFP-T P2A puro was a gift from Raphael Gaudin (Addgene plasmid # 122200 ; http://n2t.net/addgene:122200 ; RRID:Addgene_122200)
