[The description below was written by a language model from this plasmid's Addgene catalogue record and pLannotate feature annotations shown in this document.]
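Description:
pLenti spCas9 T2A TagRFP-T P2A puro is a roughly 14 kb lentiviral mammalian expression plasmid for delivering Streptococcus pyogenes Cas9 together with a fluorescent reporter and a drug selection marker. It is propagated in E. coli through a high-copy ColE1/pUC-type origin and selected with ampicillin (AmpR). The backbone also carries an f1 origin and an SV40/EM7-driven BleoR cassette with an SV40 poly(A) signal, located outside the viral region. The transfer cassette has a CMV enhancer/promoter fused to a truncated HIV-1 5' LTR, which drives genomic RNA production in packaging cells. This is followed by the Ψ packaging signal with a gag fragment, the RRE for Rev-dependent export, and the cPPT/CTS. It ends in a self-inactivating ΔU3 3' LTR, followed by a bGH polyadenylation signal.

Within the provirus, an EF-1α core promoter drives a single open reading frame encoding human-codon-optimized Cas9, described in the record as Flag-tagged and annotated with a nucleoplasmin NLS at its C-terminus. TagRFP-T and puromycin N-acetyltransferase follow, with a WPRE downstream to enhance expression. According to the construct name, the three proteins are separated by T2A and P2A self-cleaving peptides, so one transcript yields nuclease, red fluorescence and puromycin resistance. Transduced cells can therefore be sorted or selected.

The catalogue entry states that two BsmBI acceptor sites allow insertion of gRNA-expressing sequences. The feature table does not annotate a U6 promoter or gRNA scaffold. Instead it shows a pBluescript-like fragment (lacZα, T7/T3 promoters, MCS remnants) between the cPPT and the EF-1α promoter, which may be the acceptor region, though the record does not confirm this. Part of the plasmid derives from an earlier published Cas9 vector.
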