Features (pLannotate 1.2.2; 42 found; start..end, strand, type, name):
     31..83      -  misc_feature   bom (fragment): basis of mobility region from pBR322
    238..617     +  enhancer       CMV enhancer: human cytomegalovirus immediate early enhancer
    618..817     +  promoter       CMV promoter: human cytomegalovirus (CMV) immediate early promoter
    835..1015    +  LTR            5' LTR (truncated): truncated 5' long terminal repeat (LTR) from HIV-1
   1062..1187    +  misc_feature   HIV-1 Ψ: packaging signal of human immunodeficiency virus type 1
   1171..1534    +  CDS            HIV-1 gag (fragment): gag protein from human immunodeficiency virus 1; gag
   1680..1913    +  misc_feature   RRE: The Rev response element (RRE) of HIV-1 allows for Rev-dependent mRNA export from the nucleus to the cytoplasm.
   2290..2390    +  CDS            Rev (fragment): human immunodeficiency virus 1 (HIV-1) Rev protein; rev; enhances nuclear export of unspliced and incompletely spliced viral mRNAs
   2440..2557    +  misc_feature   cPPT/CTS: central polypurine tract and central termination sequence of HIV-1
   2619..2637    -  rep_origin     f1 ori (fragment): f1 bacteriophage origin of replication; arrow indicates direction of (+) strand synthesis
   2642..2797    -  CDS            lacZα (fragment): LacZα fragment of β-galactosidase; lacZ fragment
   2805..2823    +  promoter       T7 promoter: promoter for bacteriophage T7 RNA polymerase
   2832..2855    -  misc_feature   MCS (fragment): pBluescript multiple cloning site
   2871..2889    -  promoter       T3 promoter: promoter for bacteriophage T3 RNA polymerase
   2932..2954    -  protein_bind   lac operator (fragment): The lac repressor binds to the lac operator to inhibit transcription in E. coli. This inhibition can be relieved by adding lactose or isopropyl-β-D-thiogalactopyranoside (IPTG). lac repressor encoded by lacI
   2958..2988    -  promoter       lac promoter: promoter for the E. coli lac operon
   3003..3024    -  protein_bind   CAP binding site: CAP binding activates transcription in the presence of cAMP. E. coli catabolite activator protein
   3078..3096    +  CDS            small t antigen (fragment): SV40 (simian virus 40) small t antigen
   3122..3333    +  promoter       EF-1α core promoter: core promoter for human elongation factor EF-1α
   3467..5068    +  CDS            Cas9(N): N-terminal portion of Streptococcus pyogenes Cas9 (Zetsche et al., 2015)
   5069..7567    +  CDS            Cas9(C): C-terminal portion of Streptococcus pyogenes Cas9 (Zetsche et al., 2015)
   7568..7615    +  CDS            nucleoplasmin NLS: bipartite nuclear localization signal from nucleoplasmin
   7676..8407    +  CDS            TagRFP-T: TagRFP-T is a basic (constitutively fluorescent) red fluorescent protein published in 2008, derived from Entacmaea quadricolor. It has low acid sensitivity.
   8491..9088    +  CDS            PuroR (fragment): puromycin N-acetyltransferase; pac from Streptomyces; confers resistance to puromycin
   9104..9692    +  misc_feature   WPRE: woodchuck hepatitis virus posttranscriptional regulatory element
   9743..9762    +  misc_feature   cPPT/CTS (fragment): central polypurine tract and central termination sequence of HIV-1
   9764..9997    +  LTR            3' LTR (ΔU3): self-inactivating 3' long terminal repeat (LTR) from HIV-1
  10029..10253   +  polyA_signal   bGH poly(A) signal: bovine growth hormone polyadenylation signal
  10257..10278   +  promoter       SV40 promoter (fragment): SV40 enhancer and early promoter
  10299..10727   +  rep_origin     f1 ori (sequence partly withheld): f1 bacteriophage origin of replication; arrow indicates direction of (+) strand synthesis
  10741..11070   +  promoter       SV40 promoter: SV40 enhancer and early promoter
  11118..11165   +  promoter       EM7 promoter: synthetic bacterial promoter&nbsp
  11184..11558   +  CDS            BleoR: antibiotic-binding protein; Sh ble from Streptoalloteichus hindustanus; confers resistance to bleomycin, phleomycin, and Zeocin™
  11568..11693   +  CDS            ble (fragment): BLE_KLEPN - Experimental evidence at protein level: Swiss-Prot protein existence level 1. Binding protein with a strong affinity to the bleomycin family of antibiotics. Binds to CL990; an antimitotic-antibiotic compound. From Klebsiella pneumoniae.
  11688..11809   +  polyA_signal   SV40 poly(A) signal: SV40 polyadenylation signal
  11880..11902   -  protein_bind   lac operator (fragment): The lac repressor binds to the lac operator to inhibit transcription in E. coli. This inhibition can be relieved by adding lactose or isopropyl-β-D-thiogalactopyranoside (IPTG). lac repressor encoded by lacI
  11906..11936   -  promoter       lac promoter: promoter for the E. coli lac operon
  11951..11972   -  protein_bind   CAP binding site: CAP binding activates transcription in the presence of cAMP. E. coli catabolite activator protein
  11985..12077   -  CDS            lacI (fragment): lac repressor; lacI; The lac repressor binds to the lac operator to inhibit transcription in E. coli. This inhibition can be relieved by adding lactose or isopropyl-β-D-thiogalactopyranoside (IPTG).
  12260..12848   -  rep_origin     ori: high-copy-number ColE1/pMB1/pBR322/pUC origin of replication
  13019..13879   -  CDS            AmpR: β-lactamase; bla; confers resistance to ampicillin, carbenicillin, and related antibiotics
  13880..13984   -  promoter       AmpR promoter: bla
>Addgene plasmid #122200 | pLenti spCas9 T2A TagRFP-T P2A puro | addgene full sequence | sequence record 236123 | Addgene NGS Result
GTCGACGGATCGGGAGATCTCCCGATCCCCTATGGTGCACTCTCAGTACAATCTGCTCTGATGCCGCATA
GTTAAGCCAGTATCTGCTCCCTGCTTGTGTGTTGGAGGTCGCTGAGTAGTGCGCGAGCAAAATTTAAGCT
ACAACAAGGCAAGGCTTGACCGACAATTGCATGAAGAATCTGCTTAGGGTTAGGCGTTTTGCGCTGCTTC
GCGATGTACGGGCCAGATATACGCGTTGACATTGATTATTGACTAGTTATTAATAGTAATCAATTACGGG
GTCATTAGTTCATAGCCCATATATGGAGTTCCGCGTTACATAACTTACGGTAAATGGCCCGCCTGGCTGA
CCGCCCAACGACCCCCGCCCATTGACGTCAATAATGACGTATGTTCCCATAGTAACGCCAATAGGGACTT
TCCATTGACGTCAATGGGTGGAGTATTTACGGTAAACTGCCCACTTGGCAGTACATCAAGTGTATCATAT
GCCAAGTACGCCCCCTATTGACGTCAATGACGGTAAATGGCCCGCCTGGCATTATGCCCAGTACATGACC
TTATGGGACTTTCCTACTTGGCAGTACATCTACGTATTAGTCATCGCTATTACCATGGTGATGCGGTTTT
GGCAGTACATCAATGGGCGTGGATAGCGGTTTGACTCACGGGGATTTCCAAGTCTCCACCCCATTGACGT
CAATGGGAGTTTGTTTTGGCACCAAAATCAACGGGACTTTCCAAAATGTCGTAACAACTCCGCCCCATTG
ACGCAAATGGGCGGTAGGCGTGTACGGTGGGAGGTCTATATAAGCAGCGCGTTTTGCCTGTACTGGGTCT
CTCTGGTTAGACCAGATCTGAGCCTGGGAGCTCTCTGGCTAACTAGGGAACCCACTGCTTAAGCCTCAAT
AAAGCTTGCCTTGAGTGCTTCAAGTAGTGTGTGCCCGTCTGTTGTGTGACTCTGGTAACTAGAGATCCCT
CAGACCCTTTTAGTCAGTGTGGAAAATCTCTAGCAGTGGCGCCCGAACAGGGACTTGAAAGCGAAAGGGA
AACCAGAGGAGCTCTCTCGACGCAGGACTCGGCTTGCTGAAGCGCGCACGGCAAGAGGCGAGGGGCGGCG
ACTGGTGAGTACGCCAAAAATTTTGACTAGCGGAGGCTAGAAGGAGAGAGATGGGTGCGAGAGCGTCAGT
ATTAAGCGGGGGAGAATTAGATCGCGATGGGAAAAAATTCGGTTAAGGCCAGGGGGAAAGAAAAAATATA
AATTAAAACATATAGTATGGGCAAGCAGGGAGCTAGAACGATTCGCAGTTAATCCTGGCCTGTTAGAAAC
ATCAGAAGGCTGTAGACAAATACTGGGACAGCTACAACCATCCCTTCAGACAGGATCAGAAGAACTTAGA
TCATTATATAATACAGTAGCAACCCTCTATTGTGTGCATCAAAGGATAGAGATAAAAGACACCAAGGAAG
CTTTAGACAAGATAGAGGAAGAGCAAAACAAAAGTAAGACCACCGCACAGCAAGCGGCCGCTGATCTTCA
GACCTGGAGGAGGAGATATGAGGGACAATTGGAGAAGTGAATTATATAAATATAAAGTAGTAAAAATTGA
ACCATTAGGAGTAGCACCCACCAAGGCAAAGAGAAGAGTGGTGCAGAGAGAAAAAAGAGCAGTGGGAATA
GGAGCTTTGTTCCTTGGGTTCTTGGGAGCAGCAGGAAGCACTATGGGCGCAGCGTCAATGACGCTGACGG
TACAGGCCAGACAATTATTGTCTGGTATAGTGCAGCAGCAGAACAATTTGCTGAGGGCTATTGAGGCGCA
ACAGCATCTGTTGCAACTCACAGTCTGGGGCATCAAGCAGCTCCAGGCAAGAATCCTGGCTGTGGAAAGA
TACCTAAAGGATCAACAGCTCCTGGGGATTTGGGGTTGCTCTGGAAAACTCATTTGCACCACTGCTGTGC
CTTGGAATGCTAGTTGGAGTAATAAATCTCTGGAACAGATTTGGAATCACACGACCTGGATGGAGTGGGA
CAGAGAAATTAACAATTACACAAGCTTAATACACTCCTTAATTGAAGAATCGCAAAACCAGCAAGAAAAG
AATGAACAAGAATTATTGGAATTAGATAAATGGGCAAGTTTGTGGAATTGGTTTAACATAACAAATTGGC
TGTGGTATATAAAATTATTCATAATGATAGTAGGAGGCTTGGTAGGTTTAAGAATAGTTTTTGCTGTACT
TTCTATAGTGAATAGAGTTAGGCAGGGATATTCACCATTATCGTTTCAGACCCACCTCCCAACCCCGAGG
GGACCCGACAGGCCCGAAGGAATAGAAGAAGAAGGTGGAGAGAGAGACAGAGACAGATCCATTCGATTAG
TGAACGGATCGGCACTGCGTGCGCCAATTCTGCAGACAAATGGCAGTATTCATCCACAATTTTAAAAGAA
AAGGGGGGATTGGGGGGTACAGTGCAGGGGAAAGAATAGTAGACATAATAGCAACAGACATACAAACTAA
AGAATTACAAAAACAAATTACAAAAATTCAAAATTTTCGGGTTTATTACAGGGACAGCAGAGATCCAGTT
TGGTTAATTAAGATAAGAGACGGTGGTGGCGCCGCTACAGGGCGCGTCCCATTCGCCATTCAGGCTGCGC
AACTGTTGGGAAGGGCGATCGGTGCGGGCCTCTTCGCTATTACGCCAGCTGGCGAAAGGGGGATGTGCTG
CAAGGCGATTAAGTTGGGTAACGCCAGGGTTTTCCCAGTCACGACGTTGTAAAACGACGGCCAGTGAGCG
CGCGTAATACGACTCACTATAGGGCGAATTGGGTACCGGGCCCCCCCTCGAGGTCCTCCAGCTTTTGTTC
CCTTTAGTGAGGGTTAATTGCGCGCTTGGCGTAATCATGGTCATAGCTGTTTCCTGTGTGAAATTGTTAT
CCGCTCACAATTCCACACAACATACGAGCCGGAAGCATAAAGTGTAAAGCCTGGGGTGCCTAATGAGTGA
GCTAACTCACATTAATTGCGTTGCGCTCAATGCCCGCTTTCCACTGCATGACGTCTCCACAATCTAGCTA
GGTCTTGAAAGGAGTGGGAATTGGCTCCGGTGCCCGTCAGTGGGCAGAGCGCACATCGCCCACAGTCCCC
GAGAAGTTGGGGGGAGGGGTCGGCAATTGATCCGGTGCCTAGAGAAGGTGGCGCGGGGTAAACTGGGAAA
GTGATGTCGTGTACTGGCTCCGCCTTTTTCCCGAGGGTGGGGGAGAACCGTATATAAGTGCAGTAGTCGC
CGTGAACGTTCTTTTTCGCAACGGGTTTGCCGCCAGAACACAGGACCGGTGCCACCATGGACTATAAGGA
CCACGACGGAGACTACAAGGATCATGATATTGATTACAAAGACGATGACGATAAGATGGCCCCAAAGAAG
AAGCGGAAGGTCGGTATCCACGGAGTCCCAGCAGCCGACAAGAAGTACAGCATCGGCCTGGACATCGGCA
CCAACTCTGTGGGCTGGGCCGTGATCACCGACGAGTACAAGGTGCCCAGCAAGAAATTCAAGGTGCTGGG
CAACACCGACCGGCACAGCATCAAGAAGAACCTGATCGGAGCCCTGCTGTTCGACAGCGGCGAAACAGCC
GAGGCCACCCGGCTGAAGAGAACCGCCAGAAGAAGATACACCAGACGGAAGAACCGGATCTGCTATCTGC
AAGAGATCTTCAGCAACGAGATGGCCAAGGTGGACGACAGCTTCTTCCACAGACTGGAAGAGTCCTTCCT
GGTGGAAGAGGATAAGAAGCACGAGCGGCACCCCATCTTCGGCAACATCGTGGACGAGGTGGCCTACCAC
GAGAAGTACCCCACCATCTACCACCTGAGAAAGAAACTGGTGGACAGCACCGACAAGGCCGACCTGCGGC
TGATCTATCTGGCCCTGGCCCACATGATCAAGTTCCGGGGCCACTTCCTGATCGAGGGCGACCTGAACCC
CGACAACAGCGACGTGGACAAGCTGTTCATCCAGCTGGTGCAGACCTACAACCAGCTGTTCGAGGAAAAC
CCCATCAACGCCAGCGGCGTGGACGCCAAGGCCATCCTGTCTGCCAGACTGAGCAAGAGCAGACGGCTGG
AAAATCTGATCGCCCAGCTGCCCGGCGAGAAGAAGAATGGCCTGTTCGGAAACCTGATTGCCCTGAGCCT
GGGCCTGACCCCCAACTTCAAGAGCAACTTCGACCTGGCCGAGGATGCCAAACTGCAGCTGAGCAAGGAC
ACCTACGACGACGACCTGGACAACCTGCTGGCCCAGATCGGCGACCAGTACGCCGACCTGTTTCTGGCCG
CCAAGAACCTGTCCGACGCCATCCTGCTGAGCGACATCCTGAGAGTGAACACCGAGATCACCAAGGCCCC
CCTGAGCGCCTCTATGATCAAGAGATACGACGAGCACCACCAGGACCTGACCCTGCTGAAAGCTCTCGTG
CGGCAGCAGCTGCCTGAGAAGTACAAAGAGATTTTCTTCGACCAGAGCAAGAACGGCTACGCCGGCTACA
TTGACGGCGGAGCCAGCCAGGAAGAGTTCTACAAGTTCATCAAGCCCATCCTGGAAAAGATGGACGGCAC
CGAGGAACTGCTCGTGAAGCTGAACAGAGAGGACCTGCTGCGGAAGCAGCGGACCTTCGACAACGGCAGC
ATCCCCCACCAGATCCACCTGGGAGAGCTGCACGCCATTCTGCGGCGGCAGGAAGATTTTTACCCATTCC
TGAAGGACAACCGGGAAAAGATCGAGAAGATCCTGACCTTCCGCATCCCCTACTACGTGGGCCCTCTGGC
CAGGGGAAACAGCAGATTCGCCTGGATGACCAGAAAGAGCGAGGAAACCATCACCCCCTGGAACTTCGAG
GAAGTGGTGGACAAGGGCGCTTCCGCCCAGAGCTTCATCGAGCGGATGACCAACTTCGATAAGAACCTGC
CCAACGAGAAGGTGCTGCCCAAGCACAGCCTGCTGTACGAGTACTTCACCGTGTATAACGAGCTGACCAA
AGTGAAATACGTGACCGAGGGAATGAGAAAGCCCGCCTTCCTGAGCGGCGAGCAGAAAAAGGCCATCGTG
GACCTGCTGTTCAAGACCAACCGGAAAGTGACCGTGAAGCAGCTGAAAGAGGACTACTTCAAGAAAATCG
AGTGCTTCGACTCCGTGGAAATCTCCGGCGTGGAAGATCGGTTCAACGCCTCCCTGGGCACATACCACGA
TCTGCTGAAAATTATCAAGGACAAGGACTTCCTGGACAATGAGGAAAACGAGGACATTCTGGAAGATATC
GTGCTGACCCTGACACTGTTTGAGGACAGAGAGATGATCGAGGAACGGCTGAAAACCTATGCCCACCTGT
TCGACGACAAAGTGATGAAGCAGCTGAAGCGGCGGAGATACACCGGCTGGGGCAGGCTGAGCCGGAAGCT
GATCAACGGCATCCGGGACAAGCAGTCCGGCAAGACAATCCTGGATTTCCTGAAGTCCGACGGCTTCGCC
AACAGAAACTTCATGCAGCTGATCCACGACGACAGCCTGACCTTTAAAGAGGACATCCAGAAAGCCCAGG
TGTCCGGCCAGGGCGATAGCCTGCACGAGCACATTGCCAATCTGGCCGGCAGCCCCGCCATTAAGAAGGG
CATCCTGCAGACAGTGAAGGTGGTGGACGAGCTCGTGAAAGTGATGGGCCGGCACAAGCCCGAGAACATC
GTGATCGAAATGGCCAGAGAGAACCAGACCACCCAGAAGGGACAGAAGAACAGCCGCGAGAGAATGAAGC
GGATCGAAGAGGGCATCAAAGAGCTGGGCAGCCAGATCCTGAAAGAACACCCCGTGGAAAACACCCAGCT
GCAGAACGAGAAGCTGTACCTGTACTACCTGCAGAATGGGCGGGATATGTACGTGGACCAGGAACTGGAC
ATCAACCGGCTGTCCGACTACGATGTGGACCATATCGTGCCTCAGAGCTTTCTGAAGGACGACTCCATCG
ACAACAAGGTGCTGACCAGAAGCGACAAGAACCGGGGCAAGAGCGACAACGTGCCCTCCGAAGAGGTCGT
GAAGAAGATGAAGAACTACTGGCGGCAGCTGCTGAACGCCAAGCTGATTACCCAGAGAAAGTTCGACAAT
CTGACCAAGGCCGAGAGAGGCGGCCTGAGCGAACTGGATAAGGCCGGCTTCATCAAGAGACAGCTGGTGG
AAACCCGGCAGATCACAAAGCACGTGGCACAGATCCTGGACTCCCGGATGAACACTAAGTACGACGAGAA
TGACAAGCTGATCCGGGAAGTGAAAGTGATCACCCTGAAGTCCAAGCTGGTGTCCGATTTCCGGAAGGAT
TTCCAGTTTTACAAAGTGCGCGAGATCAACAACTACCACCACGCCCACGACGCCTACCTGAACGCCGTCG
TGGGAACCGCCCTGATCAAAAAGTACCCTAAGCTGGAAAGCGAGTTCGTGTACGGCGACTACAAGGTGTA
CGACGTGCGGAAGATGATCGCCAAGAGCGAGCAGGAAATCGGCAAGGCTACCGCCAAGTACTTCTTCTAC
AGCAACATCATGAACTTTTTCAAGACCGAGATTACCCTGGCCAACGGCGAGATCCGGAAGCGGCCTCTGA
TCGAGACAAACGGCGAAACCGGGGAGATCGTGTGGGATAAGGGCCGGGATTTTGCCACCGTGCGGAAAGT
GCTGAGCATGCCCCAAGTGAATATCGTGAAAAAGACCGAGGTGCAGACAGGCGGCTTCAGCAAAGAGTCT
ATCCTGCCCAAGAGGAACAGCGATAAGCTGATCGCCAGAAAGAAGGACTGGGACCCTAAGAAGTACGGCG
GCTTCGACAGCCCCACCGTGGCCTATTCTGTGCTGGTGGTGGCCAAAGTGGAAAAGGGCAAGTCCAAGAA
ACTGAAGAGTGTGAAAGAGCTGCTGGGGATCACCATCATGGAAAGAAGCAGCTTCGAGAAGAATCCCATC
GACTTTCTGGAAGCCAAGGGCTACAAAGAAGTGAAAAAGGACCTGATCATCAAGCTGCCTAAGTACTCCC
TGTTCGAGCTGGAAAACGGCCGGAAGAGAATGCTGGCCTCTGCCGGCGAACTGCAGAAGGGAAACGAACT
GGCCCTGCCCTCCAAATATGTGAACTTCCTGTACCTGGCCAGCCACTATGAGAAGCTGAAGGGCTCCCCC
GAGGATAATGAGCAGAAACAGCTGTTTGTGGAACAGCACAAGCACTACCTGGACGAGATCATCGAGCAGA
TCAGCGAGTTCTCCAAGAGAGTGATCCTGGCCGACGCTAATCTGGACAAAGTGCTGTCCGCCTACAACAA
GCACCGGGATAAGCCCATCAGAGAGCAGGCCGAGAATATCATCCACCTGTTTACCCTGACCAATCTGGGA
GCCCCTGCCGCCTTCAAGTACTTTGACACCACCATCGACCGGAAGAGGTACACCAGCACCAAAGAGGTGC
TGGACGCCACCCTGATCCACCAGAGCATCACCGGCCTGTACGAGACACGGATCGACCTGTCTCAGCTGGG
AGGCGACAAAAGGCCGGCGGCCACGAAAAAGGCCGGCCAGGCAAAAAAGAAAAAGGAATTCGAGGGCAGA
GGAAGTCTGCTAACATGCGGTGACGTCGAGGAGAATCCTGGCCCAATGGTGTCTAAGGGCGAAGAGCTGA
TTAAGGAGAACATGCACATGAAGCTATACATGGAGGGCACCGTGAACAACCACCACTTCAAGTGCACATC
CGAGGGCGAAGGCAAGCCCTACGAGGGCACCCAGACCATGAGAATCAAGGTGGTCGAGGGCGGCCCTCTC
CCCTTCGCCTTCGACATCCTGGCTACCAGCTTCATGTACGGCAGCAGAACCTTCATCAACCACACCCAGG
GCATCCCCGATTTCTTTAAGCAGTCCTTCCCTGAGGGCTTCACATGGGAGAGAGTCACCACATACGAAGA
CGGGGGCGTGCTGACCGCTACCCAGGACACCAGCCTCCAGGACGGCTGCCTCATCTACAACGTCAAGATC
AGAGGGGTGAACTTCCCATCCAACGGCCCTGTGATGCAGAAGAAAACACTCGGCTGGGAGGCCAACACCG
AGATGCTGTACCCCGCTGACGGCGGCCTGGAAGGCAGAACCGACATGGCCCTGAAGCTCGTGGGCGGGGG
CCACCTGATCTGCAACTTCAAGACCACATACAGATCCAAGAAACCCGCTAAGAACCTCAAGATGCCCGGC
GTCTACTATGTGGACCACAGACTGGAAAGAATCAAGGAGGCCGACAAAGAGACCTACGTCGAGCAGCACG
AGGTGGCTGTGGCCAGATACTGCGACCTCCCTAGCAAACTGGGGCACAAACTTAATGGCATGGACGAGCT
GTACAAGTCTAGAAGCGCTGGTACCGGATCCGGCGCAACAAACTTCTCTCTGCTGAAACAAGCCGGAGAT
GTCGAAGAGAATCCTGGACCGACCGAGTACAAGCCCACGGTGCGCCTCGCCACCCGCGACGACGTCCCCA
GGGCCGTACGCACCCTCGCCGCCGCGTTCGCCGACTACCCCGCCACGCGCCACACCGTCGATCCGGACCG
CCACATCGAGCGGGTCACCGAGCTGCAAGAACTCTTCCTCACGCGCGTCGGGCTCGACATCGGCAAGGTG
TGGGTCGCGGACGACGGCGCCGCGGTGGCGGTCTGGACCACGCCGGAGAGCGTCGAAGCGGGGGCGGTGT
TCGCCGAGATCGGCCCGCGCATGGCCGAGTTGAGCGGTTCCCGGCTGGCCGCGCAGCAACAGATGGAAGG
CCTCCTGGCGCCGCACCGGCCCAAGGAGCCCGCGTGGTTCCTGGCCACCGTCGGAGTCTCGCCCGACCAC
CAGGGCAAGGGTCTGGGCAGCGCCGTCGTGCTCCCCGGAGTGGAGGCGGCCGAGCGCGCCGGGGTGCCCG
CCTTCCTGGAGACCTCCGCGCCCCGCAACCTCCCCTTCTACGAGCGGCTCGGCTTCACCGTCACCGCCGA
CGTCGAGGTGCCCGAAGGACCGCGCACCTGGTGCATGACCCGCAAGCCCGGTGCCTGAACGCGTTAAGTC
GACAATCAACCTCTGGATTACAAAATTTGTGAAAGATTGACTGGTATTCTTAACTATGTTGCTCCTTTTA
CGCTATGTGGATACGCTGCTTTAATGCCTTTGTATCATGCTATTGCTTCCCGTATGGCTTTCATTTTCTC
CTCCTTGTATAAATCCTGGTTGCTGTCTCTTTATGAGGAGTTGTGGCCCGTTGTCAGGCAACGTGGCGTG
GTGTGCACTGTGTTTGCTGACGCAACCCCCACTGGTTGGGGCATTGCCACCACCTGTCAGCTCCTTTCCG
GGACTTTCGCTTTCCCCCTCCCTATTGCCACGGCGGAACTCATCGCCGCCTGCCTTGCCCGCTGCTGGAC
AGGGGCTCGGCTGTTGGGCACTGACAATTCCGTGGTGTTGTCGGGGAAATCATCGTCCTTTCCTTGGCTG
CTCGCCTGTGTTGCCACCTGGATTCTGCGCGGGACGTCCTTCTGCTACGTCCCTTCGGCCCTCAATCCAG
CGGACCTTCCTTCCCGCGGCCTGCTGCCGGCTCTGCGGCCTCTTCCGCGTCTTCGCCTTCGCCCTCAGAC
GAGTCGGATCTCCCTTTGGGCCGCCTCCCCGCGTCGACTTTAAGACCAATGACTTACAAGGCAGCTGTAG
ATCTTAGCCACTTTTTAAAAGAAAAGGGGGGACTGGAAGGGCTAATTCACTCCCAACGAAGACAAGATCT
GCTTTTTGCTTGTACTGGGTCTCTCTGGTTAGACCAGATCTGAGCCTGGGAGCTCTCTGGCTAACTAGGG
AACCCACTGCTTAAGCCTCAATAAAGCTTGCCTTGAGTGCTTCAAGTAGTGTGTGCCCGTCTGTTGTGTG
ACTCTGGTAACTAGAGATCCCTCAGACCCTTTTAGTCAGTGTGGAAAATCTCTAGCAGGGCCCGTTTAAA
CCCGCTGATCAGCCTCGACTGTGCCTTCTAGTTGCCAGCCATCTGTTGTTTGCCCCTCCCCCGTGCCTTC
CTTGACCCTGGAAGGTGCCACTCCCACTGTCCTTTCCTAATAAAATGAGGAAATTGCATCGCATTGTCTG
AGTAGGTGTCATTCTATTCTGGGGGGTGGGGTGGGGCAGGACAGCAAGGGGGAGGATTGGGAAGACAATA
GCAGGCATGCTGGGGATGCGGTGGGCTCTATGGCTTCTGAGGCGGAAAGAACCAGCTGGGGCTCTAGGGG
GTATCCCC
[124 nt withheld, positions 10299-10422]
C
[91 nt withheld, positions 10424-10514]
A
[49 nt withheld, positions 10516-10564]
CCTTTGACGTTGGAGTCCACGTTCTTT
[37 nt withheld, positions 10592-10628]
ACCCTATCTCGGTCTATTCTTTTGATTTATAAGGGATTTTGCCGATTTCGGCCTATTGGTTAAAAAATGA
GCTGATTTAACAAAAATTTAACGCGAATTAATTCTGTGGAATGTGTGTCAGTTAGGGTGTGGAAAGTCCC
CAGGCTCCCCAGCAGGCAGAAGTATGCAAAGCATGCATCTCAATTAGTCAGCAACCAGGTGTGGAAAGTC
CCCAGGCTCCCCAGCAGGCAGAAGTATGCAAAGCATGCATCTCAATTAGTCAGCAACCATAGTCCCGCCC
CTAACTCCGCCCATCCCGCCCCTAACTCCGCCCAGTTCCGCCCATTCTCCGCCCCATGGCTGACTAATTT
TTTTTATTTATGCAGAGGCCGAGGCCGCCTCTGCCTCTGAGCTATTCCAGAAGTAGTGAGGAGGCTTTTT
TGGAGGCCTAGGCTTTTGCAAAAAGCTCCCGGGAGCTTGTATATCCATTTTCGGATCTGATCAGCACGTG
TTGACAATTAATCATCGGCATAGTATATCGGCATAGTATAATACGACAAGGTGAGGAACTAAACCATGGC
CAAGTTGACCAGTGCCGTTCCGGTGCTCACCGCGCGCGACGTCGCCGGAGCGGTCGAGTTCTGGACCGAC
CGGCTCGGGTTCTCCCGGGACTTCGTGGAGGACGACTTCGCCGGTGTGGTCCGGGACGACGTGACCCTGT
TCATCAGCGCGGTCCAGGACCAGGTGGTGCCGGACAACACCCTGGCCTGGGTGTGGGTGCGCGGCCTGGA
CGAGCTGTACGCCGAGTGGTCGGAGGTCGTGTCCACGAACTTCCGGGACGCCTCCGGGCCGGCCATGACC
GAGATCGGCGAGCAGCCGTGGGGGCGGGAGTTCGCCCTGCGCGACCCGGCCGGCAACTGCGTGCACTTCG
TGGCCGAGGAGCAGGACTGACACGTGCTACGAGATTTCGATTCCACCGCCGCCTTCTATGAAAGGTTGGG
CTTCGGAATCGTTTTCCGGGACGCCGGCTGGATGATCCTCCAGCGCGGGGATCTCATGCTGGAGTTCTTC
GCCCACCCCAACTTGTTTATTGCAGCTTATAATGGTTACAAATAAAGCAATAGCATCACAAATTTCACAA
ATAAAGCATTTTTTTCACTGCATTCTAGTTGTGGTTTGTCCAAACTCATCAATGTATCTTATCATGTCTG
TATACCGTCGACCTCTAGCTAGAGCTTGGCGTAATCATGGTCATAGCTGTTTCCTGTGTGAAATTGTTAT
CCGCTCACAATTCCACACAACATACGAGCCGGAAGCATAAAGTGTAAAGCCTGGGGTGCCTAATGAGTGA
GCTAACTCACATTAATTGCGTTGCGCTCACTGCCCGCTTTCCAGTCGGGAAACCTGTCGTGCCAGCTGCA
TTAATGAATCGGCCAACGCGCGGGGAGAGGCGGTTTGCGTATTGGGCGCTCTTCCGCTTCCTCGCTCACT
GACTCGCTGCGCTCGGTCGTTCGGCTGCGGCGAGCGGTATCAGCTCACTCAAAGGCGGTAATACGGTTAT
CCACAGAATCAGGGGATAACGCAGGAAAGAACATGTGAGCAAAAGGCCAGCAAAAGGCCAGGAACCGTAA
AAAGGCCGCGTTGCTGGCGTTTTTCCATAGGCTCCGCCCCCCTGACGAGCATCACAAAAATCGACGCTCA
AGTCAGAGGTGGCGAAACCCGACAGGACTATAAAGATACCAGGCGTTTCCCCCTGGAAGCTCCCTCGTGC
GCTCTCCTGTTCCGACCCTGCCGCTTACCGGATACCTGTCCGCCTTTCTCCCTTCGGGAAGCGTGGCGCT
TTCTCATAGCTCACGCTGTAGGTATCTCAGTTCGGTGTAGGTCGTTCGCTCCAAGCTGGGCTGTGTGCAC
GAACCCCCCGTTCAGCCCGACCGCTGCGCCTTATCCGGTAACTATCGTCTTGAGTCCAACCCGGTAAGAC
ACGACTTATCGCCACTGGCAGCAGCCACTGGTAACAGGATTAGCAGAGCGAGGTATGTAGGCGGTGCTAC
AGAGTTCTTGAAGTGGTGGCCTAACTACGGCTACACTAGAAGAACAGTATTTGGTATCTGCGCTCTGCTG
AAGCCAGTTACCTTCGGAAAAAGAGTTGGTAGCTCTTGATCCGGCAAACAAACCACCGCTGGTAGCGGTG
GTTTTTTTGTTTGCAAGCAGCAGATTACGCGCAGAAAAAAAGGATCTCAAGAAGATCCTTTGATCTTTTC
TACGGGGTCTGACGCTCAGTGGAACGAAAACTCACGTTAAGGGATTTTGGTCATGAGATTATCAAAAAGG
ATCTTCACCTAGATCCTTTTAAATTAAAAATGAAGTTTTAAATCAATCTAAAGTATATATGAGTAAACTT
GGTCTGACAGTTACCAATGCTTAATCAGTGAGGCACCTATCTCAGCGATCTGTCTATTTCGTTCATCCAT
AGTTGCCTGACTCCCCGTCGTGTAGATAACTACGATACGGGAGGGCTTACCATCTGGCCCCAGTGCTGCA
ATGATACCGCGAGACCCACGCTCACCGGCTCCAGATTTATCAGCAATAAACCAGCCAGCCGGAAGGGCCG
AGCGCAGAAGTGGTCCTGCAACTTTATCCGCCTCCATCCAGTCTATTAATTGTTGCCGGGAAGCTAGAGT
AAGTAGTTCGCCAGTTAATAGTTTGCGCAACGTTGTTGCCATTGCTACAGGCATCGTGGTGTCACGCTCG
TCGTTTGGTATGGCTTCATTCAGCTCCGGTTCCCAACGATCAAGGCGAGTTACATGATCCCCCATGTTGT
GCAAAAAAGCGGTTAGCTCCTTCGGTCCTCCGATCGTTGTCAGAAGTAAGTTGGCCGCAGTGTTATCACT
CATGGTTATGGCAGCACTGCATAATTCTCTTACTGTCATGCCATCCGTAAGATGCTTTTCTGTGACTGGT
GAGTACTCAACCAAGTCATTCTGAGAATAGTGTATGCGGCGACCGAGTTGCTCTTGCCCGGCGTCAATAC
GGGATAATACCGCGCCACATAGCAGAACTTTAAAAGTGCTCATCATTGGAAAACGTTCTTCGGGGCGAAA
ACTCTCAAGGATCTTACCGCTGTTGAGATCCAGTTCGATGTAACCCACTCGTGCACCCAACTGATCTTCA
GCATCTTTTACTTTCACCAGCGTTTCTGGGTGAGCAAAAACAGGAAGGCAAAATGCCGCAAAAAAGGGAA
TAAGGGCGACACGGAAATGTTGAATACTCATACTCTTCCTTTTTCAATATTATTGAAGCATTTATCAGGG
TTATTGTCTCATGAGCGGATACATATTTGAATGTATTTAGAAAAATAAACAAATAGGGGTTCCGCGCACA
TTTCCCCGAAAAGTGCCACCTGAC
